>Addgene plasmid #65194 | pYTK087 | depositor full sequence | sequence record 110247 | Full Sequence
TCGGTCTCAGAGTACTCGTATCGCATGTCGGTGCGACACGAAATTACAAAATGGAATATGTTCATAGGGT
AGACGAAACTATATACGCAATCTACATACATTTATCAAGAAGGAGAAAAAGGAGGATGTAAAGGAATACA
GGTAAGCAAATTGATACTAATGGCTCAACGTGATAAGGAAAAAGAATTGCACTTTAACATTAATATTGAC
AAGGAGGAGGGCACCACACAAAAAGTTAGGTGTAACAGAAAATCATGAAACTATGATTCCTAATTTATAT
ATTGGAGGATTTTCTCTAAAAAAAAAAAAATACAACAAATAAAAAACACTCAATGACCTGACCATTTGAT
GGAGTTTAAGTCAATACCTTCTTGAACCATTTCCCATAATGGTGAAAGTTCCCTCAAGAATTTTACTCTG
TCAGAAACGGCCTTAACGACGTAGTCGACCTCCTCTTCAGTACTAAATCTACCAATACCAAATCTGATGG
AAGAATGGGCTAATGCATCATCCTTACCCAGCGCCGATGAGACCAGACCAATAAAAAACGCCCGGCGGCA
ACCGAGCGTTCTGAACAAATCCAGATGGAGTTCTGAGGTCATTACTGGATCTATCAACAGGAGTCCAAGC
GAGCTCGATATCAAATTACGCCCCGCCCTGCCACTCATCGCAGTACTGTTGTAATTCATTAAGCATTCTG
CCGACATGGAAGCCATCACAAACGGCATGATGAACCTGAATCGCCAGCGGCATCAGCACCTTGTCGCCTT
GCGTATAATATTTGCCCATGGTGAAAACGGGGGCGAAGAAGTTGTCCATATTGGCCACGTTTAAATCAAA
ACTGGTGAAACTCACCCAGGGATTGGCTGAAACGAAAAACATATTCTCAATAAACCCTTTAGGGAAATAG
GCCAGGTTTTCACCGTAACACGCCACATCTTGCGAATATATGTGTAGAAACTGCCGGAAATCGTCGTGGT
ATTCACTCCAGAGCGATGAAAACGTTTCAGTTTGCTCATGGAAAACGGTGTAACAAGGGTGAACACTATC
CCATATCACCAGCTCACCGTCTTTCATTGCCATACGAAATTCCGGATGAGCATTCATCAGGCGGGCAAGA
ATGTGAATAAAGGCCGGATAAAACTTGTGCTTATTTTTCTTTACGGTCTTTAAAAAGGCCGTAATATCCA
GCTGAACGGTCTGGTTATAGGTACATTGAGCAACTGACTGAAATGCCTCAAAATGTTCTTTACGATGCCA
TTGGGATATATCAACGGTGGTATATCCAGTGATTTTTTTCTCCATTTTAGCTTCCTTAGCTCCTGAAAAT
CTCGATAACTCAAAAAATACGCCCGGTAGTGATCTTATTTCATTATGGTGAAAGTTGGAACCTCTTACGT
GCCCGATCAATCATGACCAAAATCCCTTAACGTGAGTTTTCGTTCCACTGAGCGTCAGACCCCGTAGAAA
AGATCAAAGGATCTTCTTGAGATCCTTTTTTTCTGCGCGTAATCTGCTGCTTGCAAACAAAAAAACCACC
GCTACCAGCGGTGGTTTGTTTGCCGGATCAAGAGCTACCAACTCTTTTTCCGAAGGTAACTGGCTTCAGC
AGAGCGCAGATACCAAATACTGTTCTTCTAGTGTAGCCGTAGTTAGGCCACCACTTCAAGAACTCTGTAG
CACCGCCTACATACCTCGCTCTGCTAATCCTGTTACCAGTGGCTGCTGCCAGTGGCGATAAGTCGTGTCT
TACCGGGTTGGACTCAAGACGATAGTTACCGGATAAGGCGCAGCGGTCGGGCTGAACGGGGGGTTCGTGC
ACACAGCCCAGCTTGGAGCGAACGACCTACACCGAACTGAGATACCTACAGCGTGAGCTATGAGAAAGCG
CCACGCTTCCCGAAGGGAGAAAGGCGGACAGGTATCCGGTAAGCGGCAGGGTCGGAACAGGAGAGCGCAC
GAGGGAGCTTCCAGGGGGAAACGCCTGGTATCTTTATAGTCCTGTCGGGTTTCGCCACCTCTGACTTGAG
CGTCGATTTTTGTGATGCTCGTCAGGGGGGCGGAGCCTATGGAAAAACGCCAGCAACGCGGCCTTTTTAC
GGTTCCTGGCCTTTTGCTGGCCTTTTGCTCACATGTTCTTTCCTGCGTTATCCCCTGATTCTGTGGATAA
CCGTAG
Features (pLannotate 1.2.2; 5 found; start..end, strand, type, name):
    333..524     -  CDS            NFS1 (fragment): NFS1_YEAST - Also known as SPL1 From Saccharomyces cerevisiae (strain ATCC 204508 / S288c) (Baker's yeast).
    541..575     -  terminator     lambda t0 terminator: minimal transcription terminator from phage lambda (Scholtissek and Grosse, 1987)
    649..1305    -  CDS            cat: CAT_ECOLX - Experimental evidence at protein level: Swiss-Prot protein existence level 1. This enzyme is an effector of chloramphenicol resistance in bacteria. From Escherichia coli. This protein is used as a marker in many commonly used cloning vectors, such as pACYC184.
   1306..1403    -  promoter       cat promoter: promoter of the E. coli cat gene encoding chloramphenicol acetyltransferase
   1487..2075    +  rep_origin     ori: high-copy-number ColE1/pMB1/pBR322/pUC origin of replication
