[The description below was written by a language model from this plasmid's Addgene catalogue record and pLannotate feature annotations shown in this document.]
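Description:
pYTK087 is a small (about 2.2 kb) part plasmid from a modular yeast toolkit (YTK) for hierarchical, multipart Golden Gate-style assembly. It is built on the pYTK001 part entry backbone and is catalogued as a bacterial vector, since it serves only to store and propagate a DNA part in E. coli. Maintenance relies on a high-copy ColE1/pUC-type origin of replication, and selection is by chloramphenicol resistance, provided by the cat gene under its native promoter and followed by a minimal lambda t0 transcription terminator. The plasmid carries no yeast origin, yeast marker or expression cassette of its own.

The payload is a segment of Saccharomyces cerevisiae genomic DNA designated LEU2 3' Homology, defined in the toolkit as a Type 7 part. It was inserted through BsmBI sites that were destroyed in the process. According to the depositor, Type 7 and 8 parts constitute the yeast propagation machinery of an assembled construct. A 3' homology part would normally be paired with a corresponding 5' homology arm so that the assembled cassette can be targeted to the LEU2 locus by homologous recombination rather than maintained episomally, although the record does not spell this out. The automated annotation does not label the homology region as such. It flags a fragment of the NFS1 coding sequence within the insert area, presumably because the arm extends into chromosomal sequence flanking LEU2, and this fragment is not expected to be an expressed element. The plasmid is typically used as a donor in assembly reactions that build integrating yeast vectors.
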