Addgene plasmid #65194: pYTK087
Purpose: Encodes LEU2 3' Homology as a Type 7 part to be used in the Dueber YTK system
Depositing lab: John Dueber. Depositing organization: University of California, Berkeley. Publication: A Highly Characterized Yeast Toolkit for Modular, Multipart Assembly. Lee ME, DeLoache WC, Cervantes B, Dueber JE. ACS Synth Biol. 2015 Apr 14. 10.1021/sb500366v PubMed 25871405.
Backbone
  Vector backbone: pYTK001
  Vector type: Bacterial Expression
Growth in bacteria
  Bacterial resistance: Chloramphenicol, 25 μg/mL
  Growth temperature: 37°C
  Growth strain: DH10B
  Copy number: High Copy
Gene/Insert
  Gene/Insert name: LEU2 3' Homology
  Species: S. cerevisiae (budding yeast)
  Cloning method: Restriction Enzyme; 5′ cloning site BsmBI (destroyed during cloning); 3′ cloning site BsmBI (destroyed during cloning)
Terms and licenses: Academic/Nonprofit Terms; Industry Terms: Not Available to Industry
Depositor comments: Type 7 and 8 parts are Yeast propagation machinery in the Dueber YTK. For more information, please visit the supplemental information in PMID:25871405.
How to cite: pYTK087 was a gift from John Dueber (Addgene plasmid # 65194 ; http://n2t.net/addgene:65194 ; RRID:Addgene_65194)
