>Addgene plasmid #65194 | pYTK087 | addgene partial sequence | sequence record 112245 | pRS414-R 5'-CACCTCTGACTTGAGCGTCG-3'
GGGGGCGGAGCCTATGGAAAAACGCCAGCAACGCGGCCTTTTTACGGTTCCTGGCCTTTTGCTGGCCTTT
TGCTCACATGTTCTTTCCTGCGTTATCCCCTGATTCTGTGGATAACCGTAGTCGGTCTCAGAGTACTCGT
ATCGCATGTCGGTGCGACACGAAATTACAAAATGGAATATGTTCATAGGGTAGACGAAACTATATACGCA
ATCTACATACATTTATCAAGAAGGAGAAAAAGGAGGATGTAAAGGAATACAGGTAAGCAAATTGATACTA
ATGGCTCAACGTGATAAGGAAAAAGAATTGCACTTTAACATTAATATTGACAAGGAGGAGGGCACCACAC
AAAAAGTTAGGTGTAACAGAAAATCATGAAACTATGATTCCTAATTTATATATTGGAGGATTTTCTCTAA
AAAAAAAAAAATACAACAAATAAAAAACACTCAATGACCTGACCATTTGATGGAGTTTAAGTCAATACCT
TCTTGAACCATTTCCCATAATGGTGAAAGTTCCCTCAAGAATTTTACTCTGTCAGAAACGGCCTTAACGA
CGTAGTCGACCTCCTCTTCAGTACTAAATCTACCAATACCAAATCTGATGGAAGAATGGGCTAATGCATC
ATCCTTACCCAGCGCCGATGAGACCAGACCAATAAAAAACGCCCGGCGGCAACCGAGCGTTCTGAACAAA
TCCAGATGGAGTTCTGAGGTCATTACTGGATCTATCAACAGGAGTCCAAGCGAGCTCGATATCAAATTAC
GCCCCGCCCTGCCACTCATCGCAGTACTGTTGTAATTCATTAAGCATTCTGCCGACATGGAAGCCATCAC
AAACGGCATGATGAACCTGAATCGCCAGCGGCATCAGCACCTTGTCGCCTTGCGTATAATATTTGCCCAT
GGTGAAAACGGGGGCGAAGAAGTTGTCCATATTG
