>Addgene plasmid #65194 | pYTK087 | addgene partial sequence | sequence record 220947 | CAT-F 5'-GTTTGTGATGGCTTCCATGTC-3'
GTACTGCGATGAGTGGCAGGGCGGGGCGTAATTTGATATCGAGCTCGCTTGGACTCCTGTTGATAGATCC
AGTAATGACCTCAGAACTCCATCTGGATTTGTTCAGAACGCTCGGTTGCCGCCGGGCGTTTTTTATTGGT
CTGGTCTCATCGGCGCTGGGTAAGGATGATGCATTAGCCCATTCTTCCATCAGATTTGGTATTGGTAGAT
TTAGTACTGAAGAGGAGGTCGACTACGTCGTTAAGGCCGTTTCTGACAGAGTAAAATTCTTGAGGGAACT
TTCACCATTATGGGAAATGGTTCAAGAAGGTATTGACTTAAACTCCATCAAATGGTCAGGTCATTGAGTG
TTTTTTATTTGTTGTATTTTTTTTTTTTTAGAGAAAATCCTCCAATATATAAATTAGGAATCATAGTTTC
ATGATTTTCTGTTACACCTAACTTTTTGTGTGGTGCCCTCCTCCTTGTCAATATTAATGTTAAAGTGCAA
TTCTTTTTCCTTATCACGTTGAGCCATTAGTATCAATTTGCTTACCTGTATTCCTTTACATCCTCCTTTT
TCTCCTTCTTGATAAATGTATGTAGATTGCGTATATAGTTTCGTCTACCCTATGAACATATTCCATTTTG
TAATTTCGTGTCGCACCGACATGCGATACGAGTACTCTGAGACCGACTACGGTTATCCACAGAATCAGGG
GATAACGCAGGAAAGAACATGTGAGCAAAAGGCCAGCAAAAGGCCAGGAACCGTAAAAAGGCCGCGTTGC
TGGCGTTTTTCCATAGGCTCCGCCCCCCTGACGAGCATCACAAAAATCGACGCTCAAGTCAGA
